>Addgene plasmid #52723 | pMXs-hs-3xHA-NHL only-LIN-41 | depositor full sequence | sequence record 82074 | pMXs-hs-3xHA-NHL only-LIN-41 sequence 5592 bps
CCCGAAAAGTGCCACCTGCATAATGAAAGACCCCACCTGTAGGTTTGGCAAGCTAGCTTAAGTAACGCCA
TTTTGCAAGGCATGGAAAAATACATAACTGAGAATAGAAAAGTTCAGATCAAGGTCAGGAACAGATGGAA
CAGCTGAATATGGGCCAAACAGGATATCTGTGGTAAGCAGTTCCTGCCCCGGCTCAGGGCCAAGAACAGA
TGGAACAGCTGAATATGGGCCAAACAGGATATCTGTGGTAAGCAGTTCCTGCCCCGGCTCAGGGCCAAGA
ACAGATGGTCCCCAGATGCGGTCCAGCCCTCAGCAGTTTCTAGAGAACCATCAGATGTTTCCAGGGTGCC
CCAAGGACCTGAAATGACCCTGTGCCTTATTTGAACTAACCAATCAGTTCGCTTCTCGCTTCTGTTCGCG
CGCTTCTGCTCCCCGAGCTCAATAAAAGAGCCCACAACCCCTCACTCGGCGCGCCAGTCCTCCGATTGAC
TGAGTCGCCCGGGTACCCGTGTATCCAATAAACCCTCTTGCAGTTGCATCCGACTTGTGGTCTCGCTGTT
CCTTGGGAGGGTCTCCTCTGAGTGATTGACTACCCGTCAGCGGGGGTCTTTCATTTGGGGGCTCGTCCGG
GATCGGGAGACCCCTGCCCAGGGACCACCGACCCACCACCGGGAGGTAAGCTGGCCAGCAACTTATCTGT
GTCTGTCCGATTGTCTAGTGTCTATGACTGATTTTATGCGCCTGCGTCGGTACTAGTTAGCTAACTAGCT
CTGTATCTGGCGGACCCGTGGTGGAACTGACGAGTTCGGAACACCCGGCCGCAACCCTGGGAGACGTCCC
AGGGACTTCGGGGGCCGTTTTTGTGGCCCGACCTGAGTCCAAAAATCCCGATCGTTTTGGACTCTTTGGT
GCACCCCCCTAATAGGAGGGATATGTGGTTCTGGTAGGAGACGAGAACCTAAAACAGTTCCCGCCTCCGT
CTGAATTTTTGCTTTCGGTTTGGGACCGAAGCCGCGCCGCGCGTCTTGTCTGCTGCAGCATCGTTCTGTG
TTGTCTCTGTCTGACTGTGTTTCTGTATTTGTCTGAAAATTAGGGCCAGACTGTTACCACTCCCTTAAGT
TTGACCTTAGGTCACTGGAAAGATGTCGAGCGGATCGCTCACAACCAGTCGGTAGATGTCAAGAAGAGAC
GTTGGGTTACCTTCTGCTCTGCAGAATGGCCAACCTTTAACGTCGGATGGCCGCGAGACGGCACCTTTAA
CCGAGACCTCATCACCCAGGTTAAGATCAAGGTCTTTTCACCTGGCCCGCATGGACACCCAGACCAGGTC
CCCTACATCGTGACCTGGGAAGCCTTGGCTTTTGACCCCCCTCCCTGGGTCAAGCCCTTTGTACACCCTA
AGCCTCCGCCTCCTCTTCCTCCATCCGCCCCGTCTCTCCCCCTTGAACCTCCTCGTTCGACCCCGCCTCG
ATCCTCCCTTTATCCAGCCCTCACTCCTTCTCTAGGCGCCCCCATATGGCCATATGAGATCTTATATGGG
GCACCCCCGCCCCTTGTAAACTTCCCTGACCCTGACATGACAAGAGTTACTAACAGCCCCTCTCTCCAAG
CTCACTTACAGGCTCTCTACTTAGTCCAGCACGAAGTCTGGAGACCTCTGGCGGCAGCCTACCAAGAACA
ACTGGACCGACCGGTGGTACCTCACCCTTACCGAGTCGGCGACACAGTGTGGGTCCGCCGACACCAGACT
AAGAACCTAGAACCTCGCTGGAAAGGACCTTACACAGTCCTGCTGACCACCCCCACCGCCCTCAAAGTAG
ACGGCATCGCAGCTTGGATACACGCCGCCCACGTGAAGGCTGCCGACCCCGGGGGTGGACCATCCTCTAG
ACTGCCGGATCTAGCTAGTTAATTAAGGATCCCAGTGTGGTGGTACGGGAATTCCTGCAGGCCACCATGG
CATACCCATACGATGTTCCTGACTATGCGGGCTATCCCTATGACGTCCCGGACTATGCAGGATCCTATCC
ATATGACGTTCCAGATTACGCTATGGGCCGCAGCTACGTGGGCATTGGGCTCCCGGGCCTGAGCTTCGGC
AGTGAGGGTGACAGCGATGGCAAGCTCTGCCGCCCTTGGGGTGTGAGTGTAGACAAGGAGGGCTACATCA
TTGTCGCCGACCGCAGCAACAACCGCATCCAGGTGTTCAAGCCCTGCGGCGCCTTCCACCACAAATTCGG
CACCCTGGGCTCCCGGCCTGGGCAGTTCGACCGACCAGCCGGCGTGGCCTGTGACGCCTCACGCAGGATC
GTGGTGGCTGACAAGGACAATCATCGCATCCAGATCTTCACGTTCGAGGGCCAGTTCCTCCTCAAGTTTG
GTGAGAAAGGAACCAAGAATGGGCAGTTCAACTACCCTTGGGATGTGGCGGTGAATTCTGAGGGCAAGAT
CCTGGTCTCAGACACGAGGAACCACCGGATCCAGCTGTTTGGGCCTGATGGTGTCTTCCTAAACAAGTAT
GGCTTCGAGGGGGCTCTCTGGAAGCACTTTGACTCCCCACGGGGTGTGGCCTTCAACCATGAGGGCCACT
TGGTGGTCACTGACTTCAACAACCACCGGCTCCTGGTTATTCACCCCGACTGCCAGTCGGCACGCTTTCT
GGGCTCGGAGGGCACAGGCAATGGGCAGTTCCTGCGCCCACAAGGGGTAGCTGTGGACCAGGAAGGGCGC
ATCATTGTGGCGGATTCCAGGAACCATCGGGTACAGATGTTTGAATCCAACGGCAGCTTCCTGTGCAAGT
TTGGTGCTCAAGGCAGCGGCTTTGGGCAGATGGACCGCCCTTCCGGCATCGCCATCACCCCCGACGGAAT
GATCGTTGTGGTGGACTTTGGCAACAATCGAATCCTCGTCTTCTAATTGCATTTCCTAGGACGATAAAAT
AAAAGATTTTATTTAGTCTCCAGAAAAAGGGGGGAATGAAAGACCCCACCTGTAGGTTTGGCAAGCTAGC
TTAAGTAACGCCATTTTGCAAGGCATGGAAAAATACATAACTGAGAATAGAGAAGTTCAGATCAAGGTCA
GGAACAGATGGAACAGCTGAATATGGGCCAAACAGGATATCTGTGGTAAGCAGTTCCTGCCCCGGCTCAG
GGCCAAGAACAGATGGAACAGCTGAATATGGGCCAAACAGGATATCTGTGGTAAGCAGTTCCTGCCCCGG
CTCAGGGCCAAGAACAGATGGTCCCCAGATGCGGTCCAGCCCTCAGCAGTTTCTAGAGAACCATCAGATG
TTTCCAGGGTGCCCCAAGGACCTGAAATGACCCTGTGCCTTATTTGAACTAACCAATCAGTTCGCTTCTC
GCTTCTGTTCGCGCGCTTCTGCTCCCCGAGCTCAATAAAAGAGCCCACAACCCCTCACTCGGGGCGCCAG
TCCTCCGATTGACTGAGTCGCCCGGGTACCCGTGTATCCAATAAACCCTCTTGCAGTTGCATCCGACTTG
TGGTCTCGCTGTTCCTTGGGAGGGTCTCCTCTGAGTGATTGACTACCCGTCAGCGGGGGTCTTTCACATG
CAGCATGTATCAAAATTAATTTGGTTTTTTTTCTTAAGTATTTACATTAAATGGCCATAGTTGCATTAAT
GAATCGGCCAACGCGCGGGGAGAGGCGGTTTGCGTATTGGGCGCTCTTCCGCTTCCTCGCTCACTGACTC
GCTGCGCTCGGTCGTTCGGCTGCGGCGAGCGGTATCAGCTCACTCAAAGGCGGTAATACGGTTATCCACA
GAATCAGGGGATAACGCAGGAAAGAACATGTGAGCAAAAGGCCAGCAAAAGGCCAGGAACCGTAAAAAGG
CCGCGTTGCTGGCGTTTTTCCATAGGCTCCGCCCCCCTGACGAGCATCACAAAAATCGACGCTCAAGTCA
GAGGTGGCGAAACCCGACAGGACTATAAAGATACCAGGCGTTTCCCCCTGGAAGCTCCCTCGTGCGCTCT
CCTGTTCCGACCCTGCCGCTTACCGGATACCTGTCCGCCTTTCTCCCTTCGGGAAGCGTGGCGCTTTCTC
ATAGCTCACGCTGTAGGTATCTCAGTTCGGTGTAGGTCGTTCGCTCCAAGCTGGGCTGTGTGCACGAACC
CCCCGTTCAGCCCGACCGCTGCGCCTTATCCGGTAACTATCGTCTTGAGTCCAACCCGGTAAGACACGAC
TTATCGCCACTGGCAGCAGCCACTGGTAACAGGATTAGCAGAGCGAGGTATGTAGGCGGTGCTACAGAGT
TCTTGAAGTGGTGGCCTAACTACGGCTACACTAGAAGAACAGTATTTGGTATCTGCGCTCTGCTGAAGCC
AGTTACCTTCGGAAAAAGAGTTGGTAGCTCTTGATCCGGCAAACAAACCACCGCTGGTAGCGGTGGTTTT
TTTGTTTGCAAGCAGCAGATTACGCGCAGAAAAAAAGGATCTCAAGAAGATCCTTTGATCTTTTCTACGG
GGTCTGACGCTCAGTGGAACGAAAACTCACGTTAAGGGATTTTGGTCATGAGATTATCAAAAAGGATCTT
CACCTAGATCCTTTTGCGGCCGGCCGCAAATCAATCTAAAGTATATATGAGTAAACTTGGTCTGACAGTT
ACCAATGCTTAATCAGTGAGGCACCTATCTCAGCGATCTGTCTATTTCGTTCATCCATAGTTGCCTGACT
CCCCGTCGTGTAGATAACTACGATACGGGAGGGCTTACCATCTGGCCCCAGTGCTGCAATGATACCGCGA
GACCCACGCTCACCGGCTCCAGATTTATCAGCAATAAACCAGCCAGCCGGAAGGGCCGAGCGCAGAAGTG
GTCCTGCAACTTTATCCGCCTCCATCCAGTCTATTAATTGTTGCCGGGAAGCTAGAGTAAGTAGTTCGCC
AGTTAATAGTTTGCGCAACGTTGTTGCCATTGCTACAGGCATCGTGGTGTCACGCTCGTCGTTTGGTATG
GCTTCATTCAGCTCCGGTTCCCAACGATCAAGGCGAGTTACATGATCCCCCATGTTGTGCAAAAAAGCGG
TTAGCTCCTTCGGTCCTCCGATCGTTGTCAGAAGTAAGTTGGCCGCAGTGTTATCACTCATGGTTATGGC
AGCACTGCATAATTCTCTTACTGTCATGCCATCCGTAAGATGCTTTTCTGTGACTGGTGAGTACTCAACC
AAGTCATTCTGAGAATAGTGTATGCGGCGACCGAGTTGCTCTTGCCCGGCGTCAATACGGGATAATACCG
CGCCACATAGCAGAACTTTAAAAGTGCTCATCATTGGAAAACGTTCTTCGGGGCGAAAACTCTCAAGGAT
CTTACCGCTGTTGAGATCCAGTTCGATGTAACCCACTCGTGCACCCAACTGATCTTCAGCATCTTTTACT
TTCACCAGCGTTTCTGGGTGAGCAAAAACAGGAAGGCAAAATGCCGCAAAAAAGGGAATAAGGGCGACAC
GGAAATGTTGAATACTCATACTCTTCCTTTTTCAATATTATTGAAGCATTTATCAGGGTTATTGTCTCAT
GAGCGGATACATATTTGAATGTATTTAGAAAAATAAACAAATAGGGGTTCCGCGCACATTTC
Features (pLannotate 1.2.2; 13 found; start..end, strand, type, name):
     22..615     +  LTR            LTR: long terminal repeat from Moloney murine leukemia virus
    678..877     +  misc_feature   MMLV Ψ: packaging signal of Moloney murine leukemia virus (MMLV)
    929..1017    +  misc_feature   MESV Ψ (fragment): packaging signal of murine embryonic stem cell virus
   1094..1510    +  CDS            gag (truncated): truncated Moloney murine leukemia virus (MMLV) gag gene lacking the start codon
   1520..1894    +  misc_feature   pol region: Moloney murine leukemia virus (MMLV) pol region containing the splice acceptor site
   1963..2052    +  CDS            3xHA: three tandem HA epitope tags
   2056..2238    +  CDS            TRIM71 (fragment): LIN41_HUMAN - Also known as LIN41. Experimental evidence at protein level: Swiss-Prot protein existence level 1. E3 ubiquitin-protein ligase that cooperates with the microRNAs (miRNAs) machinery and promotes embryonic stem cells proliferation and maintenance (Probable). Binds to miRNAs and associates with AGO2, participating in post-transcriptional repression of transcripts such as CDKN1A (By similarity). In addition, participates in post-transcriptional mRNA repression in a miRNA independent mechanism (PubMed:23125361). Facilitates the G1-S transition to promote rapid embryonic stem cell self
   2975..3096    +  LTR            3' LTR (ΔU3) (fragment): self-inactivating 3' long terminal repeat (LTR) from Moloney murine leukemia virus
   3097..3566    +  LTR            LTR: long terminal repeat from Moloney murine leukemia virus
   3632..3684    -  CDS            lacI (fragment): lac repressor; lacI; The lac repressor binds to the lac operator to inhibit transcription in E. coli. This inhibition can be relieved by adding lactose or isopropyl-β-D-thiogalactopyranoside (IPTG).
   3867..4455    -  rep_origin     ori: high-copy-number ColE1/pMB1/pBR322/pUC origin of replication
   4619..5479    -  CDS            AmpR: β-lactamase; bla; confers resistance to ampicillin, carbenicillin, and related antibiotics
   5480..5584    -  promoter       AmpR promoter: bla
