[The description below was written by a language model from this plasmid's Addgene catalogue record and pLannotate feature annotations shown in this document.]
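Description:
pMXs-hs-3xHA-NHL only-LIN-41 is a Moloney murine leukemia virus-based retroviral expression plasmid built on the pMXs backbone, designed to deliver a truncated, epitope-tagged form of human LIN-41 (TRIM71) into mammalian cells. In bacteria it is maintained as a high-copy plasmid through a ColE1/pUC-type origin and selected with ampicillin via the β-lactamase gene and its native promoter. No mammalian selection marker or reporter appears in the record.

The proviral portion is flanked by MMLV long terminal repeats. Downstream of the 5' LTR lie the packaging signal, a truncated gag segment lacking its start codon, and a pol-derived region carrying the splice acceptor. These elements allow the transcript to be encapsidated when the viral proteins are supplied in trans by a packaging cell line, and they support expression of the downstream open reading frame. No separate internal promoter is annotated, so expression is presumably driven from the 5' LTR, as is usual for pMXs vectors. The roughly 960 bp insert encodes three tandem N-terminal HA tags fused to an initiating methionine and residues 583–868 of TRIM71. This leaves only the C-terminal NHL repeats and omits the rest of the protein. The automated annotation labels only a short stretch after the tag as TRIM71, and splits the 3' LTR into two adjacent calls, one tagged as a ΔU3 fragment. Both are most likely annotation artefacts rather than real features of the design.

The construct comes from work on the let-7/LIN-41 pathway in reprogramming to human induced pluripotent stem cells. It is suited to testing what the NHL domain alone can do, with the HA tags allowing detection or immunoprecipitation of the fragment.
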