Addgene plasmid #52723: pMXs-hs-3xHA-NHL only-LIN-41
Purpose: retroviral expression of human LIN-41 / TRIM71 containing only the NHL repeats and 3 N-terminal HA tags
Depositing lab: Shinya Yamanaka. Depositing organization: J. David Gladstone Institutes. Publication: The let-7/LIN-41 pathway regulates reprogramming to human induced pluripotent stem cells by controlling expression of prodifferentiation genes. Worringer KA, Rand TA, Hayashi Y, Sami S, Takahashi K, Tanabe K, Narita M, Srivastava D, Yamanaka S. Cell Stem Cell. 2014 Jan 2;14(1):40-52. doi: 10.1016/j.stem.2013.11.001. Epub 2013 Nov 14. PubMed 24239284.
Backbone
  Vector backbone: pMXs
  Vector type: Mammalian Expression, Retroviral
Growth in bacteria
  Bacterial resistance: Ampicillin, 100 μg/mL
  Growth temperature: 37°C
  Growth strain: Top10
  Copy number: High Copy
Gene/Insert
  Gene/Insert name: LIN-41 (alt name: TRIM71)
  Species: H. sapiens (human)
  Insert size (bp): 960
  Mutation: NHL-only contains only an initiating methionine and amino acids 583–868
  Entrez Gene: TRIM71 (a.k.a. LIN-41, LIN41)
  Tag / fusion protein: 3xHA (N terminal on insert)
Terms and licenses: Academic/Nonprofit Terms; Industry Terms: Not Available to Industry
How to cite: pMXs-hs-3xHA-NHL only-LIN-41 was a gift from Shinya Yamanaka (Addgene plasmid # 52723 ; http://n2t.net/addgene:52723 ; RRID:Addgene_52723)
