>Addgene plasmid #52723 | pMXs-hs-3xHA-NHL only-LIN-41 | addgene partial sequence | sequence record 84041 | pLXSN5 5'-CCCTTGAACCTCCTCGTTCGACC-3'
ATCCTCCCTTTATCCAGCCCTCACTCCTTCTCTAGGCGCCCCCATATGGCCATATGAGATCTTATATGGG
GCACCCCCGCCCCTTGTAAACTTCCCTGACCCTGACATGACAAGAGTTACTAACAGCCCCTCTCTCCAAG
CTCACTTACAGGCTCTCTACTTAGTCCAGCACGAAGTCTGGAGACCTCTGGCGGCAGCCTACCAAGAACA
ACTGGACCGACCGGTGGTACCTCACCCTTACCGAGTCGGCGACACAGTGTGGGTCCGCCGACACCAGACT
AAGAACCTAGAACCTCGCTGGAAAGGACCTTACACAGTCCTGCTGACCACCCCCACCGCCCTCAAAGTAG
ACGGCATCGCAGCTTGGATACACGCCGCCCACGTGAAGGCTGCCGACCCCGGGGGTGGACCATCCTCTAG
ACTGCCGGATCTAGCTAGTTAATTAAGGATCCCAGTGTGGTGGTACGGGAATTCCTGCAGGCCACCATGG
CATACCCATACGATGTTCCTGACTATGCGGGCTATCCCTATGACGTCCCGGACTATGCAGGATCCTATCC
ATATGACGTTCCAGATTACGCTATGGGCCGCAGCTACGTGGGCATTGGGCTCCCGGGCCTGAGCTTCGGC
AGTGAGGGTGACAGCGATGGCAAGCTCTGCCGCCCTTGGGGTGTGAGTGTAGACAAGGAGGGCTACATCA
TTGTCGCCGACCGCAGCAACAACCGCATCCAGGTGTTCAAGCCCTGCGGCGCCTTCCACCACAAATTCGG
CACCCTGGGCTCCCGGCCTGGGCAGTTCGACCGACCAGCCGGCGTGGCCTGTGACGCCTCACGCAGGATC
GTGGTGGCTGACAAGGACAATCATCGCATCCAGATCTTCACGTTCGAGGGCCAGTTCCTCCTCAAGTTTG
GTGAGAAAGGAACCAAGAATGGGCAGTTCAACTACCCTTGGGATGTGGCGGTGAATTCTGAGGGCAAGAT
CCTGGTCTCAGACACGAGGAACCACCGGATCCAGCTGTTTGGGCCTGATGGTGTCTTCCTAAACAAGTAT
GGCTTCGAGGGGGCTCTCTGGAAGCACTTTGACTCCCCACGGGGTGTGGCCTTCAACCATGAGGGCCACT
TGGTGGTCACTGACTTCAACAACCACCGGCTCCTGGTTATTCACCCCGA
