>Addgene plasmid #52723 | pMXs-hs-3xHA-NHL only-LIN-41 | addgene partial sequence | sequence record 84042 | pMX-L3205 5'-CCCTTTTTCTGGAGACTAAATAAA-3'
TCGTCCTAGGAAATGCAATTAGAAGACGAGGATTCGATTGTTGCCAAAGTCCACCACAACGATCATTCCG
TCGGGGGTGATGGCGATGCCGGAAGGGCGGTCCATCTGCCCAAAGCCGCTGCCTTGAGCACCAAACTTGC
ACAGGAAGCTGCCGTTGGATTCAAACATCTGTACCCGATGGTTCCTGGAATCCGCCACAATGATGCGCCC
TTCCTGGTCCACAGCTACCCCTTGTGGGCGCAGGAACTGCCCATTGCCTGTGCCCTCCGAGCCCAGAAAG
CGTGCCGACTGGCAGTCGGGGTGAATAACCAGGAGCCGGTGGTTGTTGAAGTCAGTGACCACCAAGTGGC
CCTCATGGTTGAAGGCCACACCCCGTGGGGAGTCAAAGTGCTTCCAGAGAGCCCCCTCGAAGCCATACTT
GTTTAGGAAGACACCATCAGGCCCAAACAGCTGGATCCGGTGGTTCCTCGTGTCTGAGACCAGGATCTTG
CCCTCAGAATTCACCGCCACATCCCAAGGGTAGTTGAACTGCCCATTCTTGGTTCCTTTCTCACCAAACT
TGAGGAGGAACTGGCCCTCGAACGTGAAGATCTGGATGCGATGATTGTCCTTGTCAGCCACCACGATCCT
GCGTGAGGCGTCACAGGCCACGCCGGCTGGTCGGTCGAACTGCCCAGGCCGGGAGCCCAGGGTGCCGAAT
TTGTGGTGGAAGGCGCCGCAGGGCTTGAACACCTGGATGCGGTTGTTGCTGCGGTCGGCGACAATGATGT
AGCCCTCCTTGTCTACACTCACACCCCAAGGGCGGCAGAGCTTGCCATCGCTGTCACCCTCACTGCCGAA
GCTCAGGCCCGGGAGCCCAATGCCCACGTAGCTGCGGCCCATAGCGTAATCTGGAACGTCATATGGATAG
GATCCTGCATAGTCCGGGACGTCATAGGGATAGCCCGCATAGTCAGGAACATCGTATGGGTATGCCATGG
TGGCCTGCAGGAATTCCCGTACCACCACACTGGGATCCTTAATTAACTAGCTAGATCCGGCAGTCTAGAG
GATGGTCCACCCCCGGGGTCGGCAGCCTTCACGTGGGCGGCGTGTATCCAAGCTGCGATGCCGTCTACTT
TGAGGGCGGTGGGG
